>Addgene plasmid #224513 | pME-3x-FLAG-Ubiquitin (JDW 1098) | addgene full sequence | sequence record 446938 | Addgene NGS Result
CTTTCCTGCGTTATCCCCTGATTCTGTGGATAACCGTATTACCGCCTTTGAGTGAGCTGATACCGCTCGC
CGCAGCCGAACGACCGAGCGCAGCGAGTCAGTGAGCGAGGAAGCGGAAGAGCGCCCAATACGCAAACCGC
CTCTCCCCGCGCGTTGGCCGATTCATTAATGCAGCTGGCACGACAGGTTTCCCGACTGGAAAGCGGGCAG
TGAGCGCAACGCAATTAATACGCGTACCGCTAGCCAGGAAGAGTTTGTAGAAACGCAAAAAGGCCATCCG
TCAGGATGGCCTTCTGCTTAGTTTGATGCCTGGCAGTTTATGGCGGGCGTCCTGCCCGCCACCCTCCGGG
CCGTTGCTTCACAACGTTCAAATCCGCTCCCGGCGGATTTGTCCTACTCAGGAGAGCGTTCACCGACAAA
CAACAGATAAAACGAAAGGCCCAGTCTTCCGACTGAGCCTTTCGTTTTATTTGATGCCTGGCAGTTCCCT
ACTCTCGCGTTAACGCTAGCATGGATGTTTTCCCAGTCACGACGTTGTAAAACGACGGCCAGTCTTAAGC
TCGGGCCCCAAATAATGATTTTATTTTGACTGATAGTGACCTGTTCGTTGCAACAAATTGATGAGCAATG
CTTTTTTATAATGCCAACTTTGTACAAAAAAGCAGGCTACTAGTGCTAGCGCCGCCACCATGGACTACAA
AGACCATGACGGTGATTATAAAGATCATGACATCGATTACAAGGATGACGATGACAAGCTTGCACAGATT
TTCGTGAAAACCCTTACGGGGAAGACCATCACCCTTGAGGTTGAACCCTCGGATACGATAGAAAATGTAA
AGGCCAAGATCCAGGATAAGGAAGGAATTCCTCCTGATCAGCAGAGACTGATCTTTGCTGGCAAGCAGCT
GGAAGATGGACGTACTTTGTCTGACTACAATATTCAAAAGGAGTCTACTCTTCATCTTGTGTTGAGACTT
CGTGGTGGTTGAAAGCTTGCGGCCGCGAATTCATCGATAGATCTGATATCGGTACCAGTCGACTCTAGAG
GATCCACCCAGCTTTCTTGTACAAAGTTGGCATTATAAGAAAGCATTGCTTATCAATTTGTTGCAACGAA
CAGGTCACTATCAGTCAAAATAAAATCATTATTTGCCATCCAGCTGATATCCCCTATAGTGAGTCGTATT
ACATGGTCATAGCTGTTTCCTGGCAGCTCTGGCCCGTGTCTCAAAATCTCTGATGTTACATTGCACAAGA
TAAAAATATATCATCATGAACAATAAAACTGTCTGCTTACATAAACAGTAATACAAGGGGTGTTATGAGC
CATATTCAACGGGAAACGTCGAGGCCGCGATTAAATTCCAACATGGATGCTGATTTATATGGGTATAAAT
GGGCTCGCGATAATGTCGGGCAATCAGGTGCGACAATCTATCGCTTGTATGGGAAGCCCGATGCGCCAGA
GTTGTTTCTGAAACATGGCAAAGGTAGCGTTGCCAATGATGTTACAGATGAGATGGTCAGACTAAACTGG
CTGACGGAATTTATGCCTCTTCCGACCATCAAGCATTTTATCCGTACTCCTGATGATGCATGGTTACTCA
CCACTGCGATCCCCGGAAAAACAGCATTCCAGGTATTAGAAGAATATCCTGATTCAGGTGAAAATATTGT
TGATGCGCTGGCAGTGTTCCTGCGCCGGTTGCATTCGATTCCTGTTTGTAATTGTCCTTTTAACAGCGAT
CGCGTATTTCGTCTCGCTCAGGCGCAATCACGAATGAATAACGGTTTGGTTGATGCGAGTGATTTTGATG
ACGAGCGTAATGGCTGGCCTGTTGAACAAGTCTGGAAAGAAATGCATAAACTTTTGCCATTCTCACCGGA
TTCAGTCGTCACTCATGGTGATTTCTCACTTGATAACCTTATTTTTGACGAGGGGAAATTAATAGGTTGT
ATTGATGTTGGACGAGTCGGAATCGCAGACCGATACCAGGATCTTGCCATCCTATGGAACTGCCTCGGTG
AGTTTTCTCCTTCATTACAGAAACGGCTTTTTCAAAAATATGGTATTGATAATCCTGATATGAATAAATT
GCAGTTTCATTTGATGCTCGATGAGTTTTTCTAATCAGAATTGGTTAATTGGTTGTAACACTGGCAGAGC
ATTACGCTGACTTGACGGGACGGCGCAAGCTCATGACCAAAATCCCTTAACGTGAGTTACGCGTCGTTCC
ACTGAGCGTCAGACCCCGTAGAAAAGATCAAAGGATCTTCTTGAGATCCTTTTTTTCTGCGCGTAATCTG
CTGCTTGCAAACAAAAAAACCACCGCTACCAGCGGTGGTTTGTTTGCCGGATCAAGAGCTACCAACTCTT
TTTCCGAAGGTAACTGGCTTCAGCAGAGCGCAGATACCAAATACTGTTCTTCTAGTGTAGCCGTAGTTAG
GCCACCACTTCAAGAACTCTGTAGCACCGCCTACATACCTCGCTCTGCTAATCCTGTTACCAGTGGCTGC
TGCCAGTGGCGATAAGTCGTGTCTTACCGGGTTGGACTCAAGACGATAGTTACCGGATAAGGCGCAGCGG
TCGGGCTGAACGGGGGGTTCGTGCACACAGCCCAGCTTGGAGCGAACGACCTACACCGAACTGAGATACC
TACAGCGTGAGCTATGAGAAAGCGCCACGCTTCCCGAAGGGAGAAAGGCGGACAGGTATCCGGTAAGCGG
CAGGGTCGGAACAGGAGAGCGCACGAGGGAGCTTCCAGGGGGAAACGCCTGGTATCTTTATAGTCCTGTC
GGGTTTCGCCACCTCTGACTTGAGCGTCGATTTTTGTGATGCTCGTCAGGGGGGCGGAGCCTATGGAAAA
ACGCCAGCAACGCGGCCTTTTTACGGTTCCTGGCCTTTTGCTGGCCTTTTGCTCACATGTT
Features (pLannotate 1.2.2; 12 found; start..end, strand, type, name):
    121..213     +  CDS            lacI (fragment): lac repressor; lacI; The lac repressor binds to the lac operator to inhibit transcription in E. coli. This inhibition can be relieved by adding lactose or isopropyl-β-D-thiogalactopyranoside (IPTG).
    268..295     -  terminator     rrnB T2 terminator: transcription terminator T2 from the E. coli rrnB gene
    427..470     +  terminator     rrnB T1 terminator: Escherichia coli rrnB; transcription terminator T1 from the E. coli rrnB gene
    517..553     -  CDS            lacZα (fragment): LacZα fragment of β-galactosidase; lacZ fragment
    569..668     +  protein_bind   attL1: mutant version of attL; recombination site for the Gateway® LR reaction LR Clonase™
    693..758     +  CDS            3xFLAG: three tandem FLAG® epitope tags, followed by an enterokinase cleavage site
    795..983     +  CDS            UBIQ_LUMTE: Experimental evidence at protein level: Swiss-Prot protein existence level 1. Ubiquitin exists either covalently attached to another protein, or free (unanchored). When covalently bound, it is conjugated to target proteins via an isopeptide bond either as a monomer (monoubiquitin), a polymer linked via different Lys residues of the ubiquitin (polyubiquitin chains) or a linear polymer linked via the initiator Met of the ubiquitin (linear polyubiquitin chains). Polyubiquitin chains, when attached to a target protein, have different functions depending on the Lys residue of the ubiquitin that is
   1038..1055    -  misc_feature   MCS (fragment): pUC18/19 multiple cloning site
   1056..1155    -  protein_bind   attL2: mutant version of attL; recombination site for the Gateway® LR reaction LR Clonase™
   1173..1191    -  promoter       T7 promoter: promoter for bacteriophage T7 RNA polymerase
   1325..2134    +  CDS            KanR: aminoglycoside phosphotransferase; aph(3')-Ia; confers resistance to kanamycin in bacteria or G418 (Geneticin®) in eukaryotes
   2281..2869    +  rep_origin     ori: high-copy-number ColE1/pMB1/pBR322/pUC origin of replication
