[The description below was written by a language model from this plasmid's Addgene catalogue record and pLannotate feature annotations shown in this document.]
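Description:
pME-3x-FLAG-Ubiquitin (JDW 1098) is a small (about 2.9 kb) Gateway middle entry clone built on the pDONR221 backbone. It is maintained in E. coli as a high-copy plasmid through a ColE1/pUC-type origin of replication and is selected with kanamycin via the aph(3')-Ia (KanR) gene. As is typical of pDONR-derived entry vectors, rrnB T1 and T2 transcription terminators sit upstream of the recombination cassette to insulate it from read-through transcription. A T7 promoter lies just outside attL2, pointing back toward the insert. Short lacI, lacZα and pUC multiple-cloning-site fragments are annotated as backbone or cloning remnants rather than functional elements.

The payload lies between attL1 and attL2, the recombination sites used in the Gateway LR reaction. It consists of a 3xFLAG epitope tag (three tandem FLAG epitopes with an enterokinase cleavage site) placed upstream of a ubiquitin coding sequence. The catalogue describes the ubiquitin as human, although the species field lists the insert as synthetic. The automated annotation matched it to a ubiquitin entry from another species, which reflects the very high conservation of this protein. The entry clone has no eukaryotic promoter or polyadenylation signal of its own. Expression depends on recombining the middle element with a 5' promoter entry clone and a 3' entry clone into a destination vector by multisite Gateway assembly. The plasmid belongs to a modular cloning toolkit aimed at vertebrate model systems. Its stated purpose is monitoring ubiquitylation status, since the N-terminal FLAG tag allows ubiquitin-conjugated proteins to be detected or captured with anti-FLAG reagents.
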