Addgene plasmid #224513: pME-3x-FLAG-Ubiquitin (JDW 1098)
Purpose: A Gateway compatible middle entry clone containing a 3x FLAG tagged human Ubiquitin for monitoring ubiquitylation status
Depositing lab: Joshua Wythe. Depositing organization: University of Virginia. Publication: Multisite Assembly of Gateway Induced Clones (MAGIC): a flexible cloning toolbox with diverse applications in vertebrate model systems. Gillespie W, Zhang Y, Ruiz OE, Cerda J, Ortiz-Guzman J, Turner WD, Largoza G, Sherman M, Mosser LE, Fujimoto E, Chien CB, Kwan KM, Arenkiel BR, Devine WP, Wythe JD. bioRxiv [Preprint]. 2024 Jul 13:2024.07.13.603267. doi: 10.1101/2024.07.13.603267. PubMed 39026881.
Backbone
  Vector backbone: pDONR221
  Vector type: Gateway cloning
Growth in bacteria
  Bacterial resistance: Kanamycin, 50 μg/mL
  Growth temperature: 37°C
  Growth strain: DH5alpha
  Copy number: High Copy
Gene/Insert
  Gene/Insert name: 3x-FLAG-Ubiquitin
  Species: Synthetic
  Cloning method: Gateway Cloning
Terms and licenses: Academic/Nonprofit Terms; Industry Terms: Not Available to Industry
Depositor comments: Please visit https://doi.org/10.1101/2024.07.13.603267 for bioRxiv preprint.
How to cite: pME-3x-FLAG-Ubiquitin (JDW 1098) was a gift from Joshua Wythe (Addgene plasmid # 224513 ; http://n2t.net/addgene:224513 ; RRID:Addgene_224513)
